>Addgene plasmid #83290 | csd1_125-312/pET28b(+) | addgene full sequence | sequence record 164282 | Addgene Assembled Sequence
CAGACCCCGTAGAAAAGATCAAAGGATCTTCTTGAGATCCTTTTTTTCTGCGCGTAATCTGCTGCTTGCA
AACAAAAAAACCACCGCTACCAGCGGTGGTTTGTTTGCCGGATCAAGAGCTACCAACTCTTTTTCCGAAG
GTAACTGGCTTCAGCAGAGCGCAGATACCAAATACTGTCCTTCTAGTGTAGCCGTAGTTAGGCCACCACT
TCAAGAACTCTGTAGCACCGCCTACATACCTCGCTCTGCTAATCCTGTTACCAGTGGCTGCTGCCAGTGG
CGATAAGTCGTGTCTTACCGGGTTGGACTCAAGACGATAGTTACCGGATAAGGCGCAGCGGTCGGGCTGA
ACGGGGGGTTCGTGCACACAGCCCAGCTTGGAGCGAACGACCTACACCGAACTGAGATACCTACAGCGTG
AGCTATGAGAAAGCGCCACGCTTCCCGAAGGGAGAAAGGCGGACAGGTATCCGGTAAGCGGCAGGGTCGG
AACAGGAGAGCGCACGAGGGAGCTTCCAGGGGGAAACGCCTGGTATCTTTATAGTCCTGTCGGGTTTCGC
CACCTCTGACTTGAGCGTCGATTTTTGTGATGCTCGTCAGGGGGGCGGAGCCTATGGAAAAACGCCAGCA
ACGCGGCCTTTTTACGGTTCCTGGCCTTTTGCTGGCCTTTTGCTCACATGTTCTTTCCTGCGTTATCCCC
TGATTCTGTGGATAACCGTATTACCGCCTTTGAGTGAGCTGATACCGCTCGCCGCAGCCGAACGACCGAG
CGCAGCGAGTCAGTGAGCGAGGAAGCGGAAGAGCGCCTGATGCGGTATTTTCTCCTTACGCATCTGTGCG
GTATTTCACACCGCATATATGGTGCACTCTCAGTACAATCTGCTCTGATGCCGCATAGTTAAGCCAGTAT
ACACTCCGCTATCGCTACGTGACTGGGTCATGGCTGCGCCCCGACACCCGCCAACACCCGCTGACGCGCC
CTGACGGGCTTGTCTGCTCCCGGCATCCGCTTACAGACAAGCTGTGACCGTCTCCGGGAGCTGCATGTGT
CAGAGGTTTTCACCGTCATCACCGAAACGCGCGAGGCAGCTGCGGTAAAGCTCATCAGCGTGGTCGTGAA
GCGATTCACAGATGTCTGCCTGTTCATCCGCGTCCAGCTCGTTGAGTTTCTCCAGAAGCGTTAATGTCTG
GCTTCTGATAAAGCGGGCCATGTTAAGGGCGGTTTTTTCCTGTTTGGTCACTGATGCCTCCGTGTAAGGG
GGATTTCTGTTCATGGGGGTAATGATACCGATGAAACGAGAGAGGATGCTCACGATACGGGTTACTGATG
ATGAACATGCCCGGTTACTGGAACGTTGTGAGGGTAAACAACTGGCGGTATGGATGCGGCGGGACCAGAG
AAAAATCACTCAGGGTCAATGCCAGCGCTTCGTTAATACAGATGTAGGTGTTCCACAGGGTAGCCAGCAG
CATCCTGCGATGCAGATCCGGAACATAATGGTGCAGGGCGCTGACTTCCGCGTTTCCAGACTTTACGAAA
CACGGAAACCGAAGACCATTCATGTTGTTGCTCAGGTCGCAGACGTTTTGCAGCAGCAGTCGCTTCACGT
TCGCTCGCGTATCGGTGATTCATTCTGCTAACCAGTAAGGCAACCCCGCCAGCCTAGCCGGGTCCTCAAC
GACAGGAGCACGATCATGCGCACCCGTGGGGCCGCCATGCCGGCGATAATGGCCTGCTTCTCGCCGAAAC
GTTTGGTGGCGGGACCAGTGACGAAGGCTTGAGCGAGGGCGTGCAAGATTCCGAATACCGCAAGCGACAG
GCCGATCATCGTCGCGCTCCAGCGAAAGCGGTCCTCGCCGAAAATGACCCAGAGCGCTGCCGGCACCTGT
CCTACGAGTTGCATGATAAAGAAGACAGTCATAAGTGCGGCGACGATAGTCATGCCCCGCGCCCACCGGA
AGGAGCTGACTGGGTTGAAGGCTCTCAAGGGCATCGGTCGAGATCCCGGTGCCTAATGAGTGAGCTAACT
TACATTAATTGCGTTGCGCTCACTGCCCGCTTTCCAGTCGGGAAACCTGTCGTGCCAGCTGCATTAATGA
ATCGGCCAACGCGCGGGGAGAGGCGGTTTGCGTATTGGGCGCCAGGGTGGTTTTTCTTTTCACCAGTGAG
ACGGGCAACAGCTGATTGCCCTTCACCGCCTGGCCCTGAGAGAGTTGCAGCAAGCGGTCCACGCTGGTTT
GCCCCAGCAGGCGAAAATCCTGTTTGATGGTGGTTAACGGCGGGATATAACATGAGCTGTCTTCGGTATC
GTCGTATCCCACTACCGAGATATCCGCACCAACGCGCAGCCCGGACTCGGTAATGGCGCGCATTGCGCCC
AGCGCCATCTGATCGTTGGCAACCAGCATCGCAGTGGGAACGATGCCCTCATTCAGCATTTGCATGGTTT
GTTGAAAACCGGACATGGCACTCCAGTCGCCTTCCCGTTCCGCTATCGGCTGAATTTGATTGCGAGTGAG
ATATTTATGCCAGCCAGCCAGACGCAGACGCGCCGAGACAGAACTTAATGGGCCCGCTAACAGCGCGATT
TGCTGGTGACCCAATGCGACCAGATGCTCCACGCCCAGTCGCGTACCGTCTTCATGGGAGAAAATAATAC
TGTTGATGGGTGTCTGGTCAGAGACATCAAGAAATAACGCCGGAACATTAGTGCAGGCAGCTTCCACAGC
AATGGCATCCTGGTCATCCAGCGGATAGTTAATGATCAGCCCACTGACGCGTTGCGCGAGAAGATTGTGC
ACCGCCGCTTTACAGGCTTCGACGCCGCTTCGTTCTACCATCGACACCACCACGCTGGCACCCAGTTGAT
CGGCGCGAGATTTAATCGCCGCGACAATTTGCGACGGCGCGTGCAGGGCCAGACTGGAGGTGGCAACGCC
AATCAGCAACGACTGTTTGCCCGCCAGTTGTTGTGCCACGCGGTTGGGAATGTAATTCAGCTCCGCCATC
GCCGCTTCCACTTTTTCCCGCGTTTTCGCAGAAACGTGGCTGGCCTGGTTCACCACGCGGGAAACGGTCT
GATAAGAGACACCGGCATACTCTGCGACATCGTATAACGTTACTGGTTTCACATTCACCACCCTGAATTG
ACTCTCTTCCGGGCGCTATCATGCCATACCGCGAAAGGTTTTGCGCCATTCGATGGTGTCCGGGATCTCG
ACGCTCTCCCTTATGCGACTCCTGCATTAGGAAGCAGCCCAGTAGTAGGTTGAGGCCGTTGAGCACCGCC
GCCGCAAGGAATGGTGCATGCAAGGAGATGGCGCCCAACAGTCCCCCGGCCACGGGGCCTGCCACCATAC
CCACGCCGAAACAAGCGCTCATGAGCCCGAAGTGGCGAGCCCGATCTTCCCCATCGGTGATGTCGGCGAT
ATAGGCGCCAGCAACCGCACCTGTGGCGCCGGTGATGCCGGCCACGATGCGTCCGGCGTAGAGGATCGAG
ATCTCGATCCCGCGAAATTAATACGACTCACTATAGGGGAATTGTGAGCGGATAACAATTCCCCTCTAGA
AATAATTTTGTTTAACTTTAAGAAGGAGATATACCATGGGCAGCAGCCATCATCATCATCATCACAGCAG
CGGCCTGGTGCCGCGCGGCAGCCATATGGCTGGGATTACCGGGCTTCAAAAAAGCTTTATCATGCGCCTT
ATCCCTAATGACTACCCGCTAGAATCCTATCGGCGCGTTTCAGCCGCCTTTAATAAAAGAATCCACCCTA
TTTTGCATGTGCTGCACAACCATACCGGGCTTGATTTAAGCACCGCTATTAACACCCCTGTGTATGCGAG
CGCGAGCGGGGTAGTAGGGTTAGCGAGCAAGGGGTGGAATGGGGGGTATGGGAATTTGATTAAAGTTTTC
CACCCTTTTGGTTTTAAAACCTACTACGCCCATTTGAATAAAATCGTCGTAAAAACGGGCGAATTTGTCA
AAAAAGGGCAGTTGATTGGGTATAGTGGTAATACAGGGATGAGCACAGGGCCGCATTTGCATTATGAAGT
GCGTTTTTTAGATCAACCCATAAACCCCATGAGTTTCACCAAATGGAACATGAAAGATTTTGAAGAAGTT
TTCAATAAAGAAAGGAGCATCAGATGGCAATCTTTGATAACAATAATAAATCGGCTAATGCAAAAACAGG
ACCAGCGACTATCATCGCTCAAGGCACAAAAACTCGAGCACCACCACCACCACCACTGAGATCCGGCTGC
TAACAAAGCCCGAAAGGAAGCTGAGTTGGCTGCTGCCACCGCTGAGCAATAACTAGCATAACCCCTTGGG
GCCTCTAAACGGGTCTTGAGGGGTTTTTTGCTGAAAGGAGGAACTATATCCGGATTGGCGAATGGG
[124 nt withheld, positions 4407-4530]
C
[91 nt withheld, positions 4532-4622]
A
[49 nt withheld, positions 4624-4672]
CCTTTGACGTTGGAGTCCACGTTCTTT
[37 nt withheld, positions 4700-4736]
ACCCTATCTCGGTCTATTCTTTTGATTTATAAGGGATTTTGCCGATTTCGGCCTATTGGTTAAAAAATGA
GCTGATTTAACAAAAATTTAACGCGAATTTTAACAAAATATTAACGTTTACAATTTCAGGTGGCACTTTT
CGGGGAAATGTGCGCGGAACCCCTATTTGTTTATTTTTCTAAATACATTCAAATATGTATCCGCTCATGA
ATTAATTCTTAGAAAAACTCATCGAGCATCAAATGAAACTGCAATTTATTCATATCAGGATTATCAATAC
CATATTTTTGAAAAAGCCGTTTCTGTAATGAAGGAGAAAACTCACCGAGGCAGTTCCATAGGATGGCAAG
ATCCTGGTATCGGTCTGCGATTCCGACTCGTCCAACATCAATACAACCTATTAATTTCCCCTCGTCAAAA
ATAAGGTTATCAAGTGAGAAATCACCATGAGTGACGACTGAATCCGGTGAGAATGGCAAAAGTTTATGCA
TTTCTTTCCAGACTTGTTCAACAGGCCAGCCATTACGCTCGTCATCAAAATCACTCGCATCAACCAAACC
GTTATTCATTCGTGATTGCGCCTGAGCGAGACGAAATACGCGATCGCTGTTAAAAGGACAATTACAAACA
GGAATCGAATGCAACCGGCGCAGGAACACTGCCAGCGCATCAACAATATTTTCACCTGAATCAGGATATT
CTTCTAATACCTGGAATGCTGTTTTCCCGGGGATCGCAGTGGTGAGTAACCATGCATCATCAGGAGTACG
GATAAAATGCTTGATGGTCGGAAGAGGCATAAATTCCGTCAGCCAGTTTAGTCTGACCATCTCATCTGTA
ACATCATTGGCAACGCTACCTTTGCCATGTTTCAGAAACAACTCTGGCGCATCGGGCTTCCCATACAATC
GATAGATTGTCGCACCTGATTGCCCGACATTATCGCGAGCCCATTTATACCCATATAAATCAGCATCCAT
GTTGGAATTTAATCGCGGCCTAGAGCAAGACGTTTCCCGTTGAATATGGCTCATAACACCCCTTGTATTA
CTGTTTATGTAAGCAGACAGTTTTATTGTTCATGACCAAAATCCCTTAACGTGAGTTTTCGTTCCACTGA
GCGT
Features (pLannotate 1.2.2; 20 found; start..end, strand, type, name):
     32..620     +  rep_origin     ori: high-copy-number ColE1/pMB1/pBR322/pUC origin of replication
    806..948     -  misc_feature   bom: basis of mobility region from pBR322
   1050..1241    -  CDS            rop: Rop protein, which maintains plasmids at low copy number; rop
   1258..1638    +  CDS            YPB1_ECOLX: Protein predicted: Swiss-Prot protein existence level 4. From Escherichia coli.
   1710..2001    -  CDS            TcR (fragment): tetracycline efflux protein; tet; confers resistance to tetracycline
   2016..2037    -  protein_bind   CAP binding site: CAP binding activates transcription in the presence of cAMP. E. coli catabolite activator protein
   2050..3132    -  CDS            lacI: lac repressor; lacI; The lac repressor binds to the lac operator to inhibit transcription in E. coli. This inhibition can be relieved by adding lactose or isopropyl-β-D-thiogalactopyranoside (IPTG).
   3133..3210    -  promoter       lacI promoter: lacI
   3218..3497    -  CDS            TcR (fragment): tetracycline efflux protein; tet; confers resistance to tetracycline
   3519..3537    +  promoter       T7 promoter: promoter for bacteriophage T7 RNA polymerase
   3538..3562    +  protein_bind   lac operator: The lac repressor binds to the lac operator to inhibit transcription in E. coli. This inhibition can be relieved by adding lactose or isopropyl-β-D-thiogalactopyranoside (IPTG). lac repressor encoded by lacI
   3577..3599    +  RBS            RBS: efficient ribosome binding site from bacteriophage T7 gene 10 (Olins and Rangwala, 1989)
   3618..3634    +  CDS            capTEV™ (fragment): composite tag for in vivo biotinylation, TEV protease cleavage, and 6xHis tagging
   3645..3662    +  CDS            thrombin site: thrombin recognition and cleavage site
   4239..4256    +  CDS            9xHis (fragment): 9xHis affinity tag
   4266..4315    +  CDS            SET1 (fragment): solubility-enhancement tag derived from T7 phage gene 10B
   4323..4370    +  terminator     T7 terminator: transcription terminator for bacteriophage T7 RNA polymerase
   4407..4862    +  rep_origin     f1 ori (sequence partly withheld): f1 bacteriophage origin of replication; arrow indicates direction of (+) strand synthesis
   4889..4946    +  promoter       AmpR promoter (fragment): bla
   4955..5770    -  CDS            KanR: aminoglycoside phosphotransferase; aph(3')-Ia; confers resistance to kanamycin in bacteria or G418 (Geneticin®) in eukaryotes
