[The description below was written by a language model from this plasmid's Addgene catalogue record and pLannotate feature annotations shown in this document.]
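Description:
csd1_125-312/pET28b(+) is a bacterial expression plasmid built on the Novagen pET28b(+) backbone for producing a truncated form of the Helicobacter pylori cell shape-determining protein Csd1 in E. coli. The insert is a 564 bp fragment of gene hp1543 (also annotated as ToxR-activated gene TagE) from H. pylori strain 26695. It encodes residues 125–312, with the first 124 amino acids deleted, and was cloned between the NdeI and XhoI sites. The plasmid is selected with kanamycin through the aph(3')-Ia gene and replicates from a ColE1/pMB1-type origin. The backbone also carries the pBR322-derived bom and rop elements, although the catalogue lists the plasmid as high copy. An f1 origin is present as well, which allows single-stranded DNA production.

Expression follows the standard pET arrangement. A T7 promoter is followed directly by a lac operator and the strong phage T7 gene 10 ribosome binding site, and a T7 terminator lies downstream. The plasmid-borne lacI gene supplies repressor, so transcription stays off until IPTG is added in a host that provides T7 RNA polymerase. The coding region is fused to backbone-encoded His tags at both ends. The N-terminal tag is followed by a thrombin cleavage site, which allows that tag to be removed after purification. Several annotations are partial matches to ordinary pET28 backbone or tag sequence and not separate functional elements. These include the hits labelled capTEV, 9xHis and SET1 and the tetracycline-resistance fragments. The associated publication is a structural study of heterodimer formation between Csd1 and Csd2, so the construct was evidently made to supply affinity-purifiable recombinant Csd1 for that structural and biochemical work.
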