Addgene plasmid #83290: csd1_125-312/pET28b(+)
Purpose: csd1, construct: 125-312, pET28b(+) NC-tag
Depositing lab: SeWon Suh. Depositing organization: Seoul National University. Publication: Structural Basis of the Heterodimer Formation between Cell Shape-Determining Proteins Csd1 and Csd2 from Helicobacter pylori. An DR, Im HN, Jang JY, Kim HS, Kim J, Yoon HJ, Hesek D, Lee M, Mobashery S, Kim SJ, Suh SW. PLoS One. 2016 Oct 6;11(10):e0164243. doi: 10.1371/journal.pone.0164243. eCollection 2016. PubMed 27711177.
Backbone
  Vector backbone: pET28b(+)
  Backbone manufacturer: Novagen
  Backbone size w/o insert (bp): 5300
  Vector type: Bacterial Expression
Growth in bacteria
  Bacterial resistance: Kanamycin, 50 μg/mL
  Growth temperature: 37°C
  Growth strain: DH5alpha
  Copy number: High Copy
Gene/Insert
  Gene/Insert name: hp1543 (alt name: ToxR-activated gene (TagE))
  Species: H. pylori 26695 strain
  Insert size (bp): 564
  Mutation: deleted amino acid 1-124
  GenBank ID: AAD08582.1
  Tag / fusion protein: His tag (N terminal on backbone); His tag (C terminal on backbone)
  Cloning method: Restriction Enzyme; 5′ cloning site Nde1 (unknown if destroyed); 3′ cloning site XhoI (unknown if destroyed)
  Sequencing primers: 5′ T7 promoter; 3′ T7 terminator
Terms and licenses: Academic/Nonprofit Terms; Industry Terms: Not Available to Industry
How to cite: csd1_125-312/pET28b(+) was a gift from SeWon Suh (Addgene plasmid # 83290 ; http://n2t.net/addgene:83290 ; RRID:Addgene_83290)
