>Addgene plasmid #83290 | csd1_125-312/pET28b(+) | addgene partial sequence | sequence record 164278 | T7 5'-TAATACGACTCACTATAGGG-3'
CCCTCTAGAAATAATTTTGTTTAACTTTAAGAAGGAGATATACCATGGGCAGCAGCCATCATCATCATCA
TCACAGCAGCGGCCTGGTGCCGCGCGGCAGCCATATGGCTGGGATTACCGGGCTTCAAAAAAGCTTTATC
ATGCGCCTTATCCCTAATGACTACCCGCTAGAATCCTATCGGCGCGTTTCAGCCGCCTTTAATAAAAGAA
TCCACCCTATTTTGCATGTGCTGCACAACCATACCGGGCTTGATTTAAGCACCGCTATTAACACCCCTGT
GTATGCGAGCGCGAGCGGGGTAGTAGGGTTAGCGAGCAAGGGGTGGAATGGGGGGTATGGGAATTTGATT
AAAGTTTTCCACCCTTTTGGTTTTAAAACCTACTACGCCCATTTGAATAAAATCGTCGTAAAAACGGGCG
AATTTGTCAAAAAAGGGCAGTTGATTGGGTATAGTGGTAATACAGGGATGAGCACAGGGCCGCATTTGCA
TTATGAAGTGCGTTTTTTAGATCAACCCATAAACCCCATGAGTTTCACCAAATGGAACATGAAAGATTTT
GAAGAAGTTTTCAATAAAGAAAGGAGCATCAGATGGCAATCTTTGATAACAATAATAAATCGGCTAATGC
AAAAACAGGACCAGCGACTATCATCGCTCAAGGCACAAAAACTCGAGCACCACCACCACCACCACTGAGA
TCCGGCTGCTAACAAAGCCCGAAAGGAAGCTGAGTTGGCTGCTGCCACCGCTGAGCAATAACTAGCATAA
CCCCTTGGGGCCTCTAAACGGGTCTTGAGGGGTTTTTTGCTGAAAGGAGGAACTATATCCGGATTGGCGA
ATGGG
[124 nt withheld, positions 846-969]
CGCCGGCTTT
