>Addgene plasmid #83290 | csd1_125-312/pET28b(+) | addgene partial sequence | sequence record 164279 | T7term 5'-GCTAGTTATTGCTCAGCGG-3'
CTTCCTTTCGGGCTTTGTTAGCAGCCGGATCTCAGTGGTGGTGGTGGTGGTGCTCGAGTTTTTGTGCCTT
GAGCGATGATAGTCGCTGGTCCTGTTTTTGCATTAGCCGATTTATTATTGTTATCAAAGATTGCCATCTG
ATGCTCCTTTCTTTATTGAAAACTTCTTCAAAATCTTTCATGTTCCATTTGGTGAAACTCATGGGGTTTA
TGGGTTGATCTAAAAAACGCACTTCATAATGCAAATGCGGCCCTGTGCTCATCCCTGTATTACCACTATA
CCCAATCAACTGCCCTTTTTTGACAAATTCGCCCGTTTTTACGACGATTTTATTCAAATGGGCGTAGTAG
GTTTTAAAACCAAAAGGGTGGAAAACTTTAATCAAATTCCCATACCCCCCATTCCACCCCTTGCTCGCTA
ACCCTACTACCCCGCTCGCGCTCGCATACACAGGGGTGTTAATAGCGGTGCTTAAATCAAGCCCGGTATG
GTTGTGCAGCACATGCAAAATAGGGTGGATTCTTTTATTAAAGGCGGCTGAAACGCGCCGATAGGATTCT
AGCGGGTAGTCATTAGGGATAAGGCGCATGATAAAGCTTTTTTGAAGCCCGGTAATCCCAGCCATATGGC
TGCCGCGCGGCACCAGGCCGCTGCTGTGATGATGATGATGATGGCTGCTGCCCATGGTATATCTCCTTCT
TAAAGTTAAACAAAATTATTTCTAGAGGGGAATTGTTATCCGCTCACAATTCCCCTATAGTGAGTCGTAT
TAATTTCGCGGGATCGAGATCTCGATCCTCTACGCCGGACGCATCGTGGCCGGCATCACCGGCGCCACAG
GTGCGGTTGCTGGCGCCTATATCGCCGACATCACCGATGGGGAAGATCGGGCTCGCCACTTCGGGCTCAT
GAGCGCTTGTTTCGGCGTGGGTATGGTGGCAGGCCCCGTGGCCGGGGGACTGTTGGGCGCCATC
